>Addgene plasmid #38299 | pAT206/Sept7shRNA | addgene partial sequence | sequence record 49912 | hU6-F 5'-GAGGGCCTATTTCCCATGATT-3'
GGCTGTTAGAGAGATAATTAGAATTAATTTGACTGTAAACACAAAGATATTAGTACAAAATACGTGACGT
AGAAAGTAATAATTTCTTGGGTAGTTTGCAGTTTTAAAATTATGTTTTAAAATGGACTATCATATGCTTA
CCGTAACTTGAAAGTATTTCGATTTCTTGGGTTTATATATCTTGTGGAAAGGACGCGGGATCCGGATCCG
TTTGACCAATTTTTCAAGAGAAAATTGGTCAAACGGATCCTTTTTTGGAAAAGCTTGGCACTGGCCGTCG
TTTTACAACGTCGTGACTGGGAAAACCCTGGCGTTACCCAACTTAATCGCCTTGCAGCACATCCCCCTTT
CGCCAGCTGGCGTAATAGCGAAGAGGCCCGCACCGATCGCCCTTCCCAACAGTTGCGCAGCCTGAATGGC
GAATGGCGCCTGATGCGGTATTTTCTCCTTACGCATCTGTGCGGTATTTCACACCGCATATGGTGCACTC
TCAGTACAATCTGCTCTGATGCCGCATAGTTAAGCCAGCCCCGACACCCGCCAACACCCGCTGACGCGCC
CTGACGGGCTTGTCTGCTCCCGGCATCCGCTTACAGACAAGCTGTGACCGTCTCCGGGAGCTGCATGTGT
CAGAGGTTTTCACCGTCATCACCGAAACGCGCGAGACGAAAGGGCCTCGTGATACGCCTATTTTTATAGG
TTAATGTCATGATAATAATGG
