[The description below was written by a language model from this plasmid's Addgene catalogue record.]
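Description:
pAT206/Sept7shRNA is a small mammalian RNA-interference plasmid built on the commercial pSilencer 2.0-U6 backbone. With the hairpin insert it totals about 3.2 kb, only some 50 bp more than the empty 3.13 kb vector, as expected for a cloned short hairpin oligonucleotide rather than a coding sequence. It is propagated in standard E. coli cloning strains as a high-copy plasmid under ampicillin selection. The record does not list a mammalian selection marker or reporter, and no feature table is provided, so other backbone elements cannot be confirmed here.

The payload is a short hairpin RNA directed against mouse Septin 7 (Sept7, also known as Cdc10; the depositor's alternate name sept7KD2 suggests it is one of several knockdown designs). The hairpin was inserted between BamHI and HindIII sites, both of which remain intact, placing it directly downstream of the human U6 promoter. U6 is an RNA polymerase III promoter that produces small, uncapped, non-polyadenylated transcripts with defined ends. This makes it well suited to shRNA expression: the transcript folds into a stem-loop, is processed by Dicer into an siRNA, and guides degradation of the target mRNA through the RNA-induced silencing complex.

As a non-viral plasmid, it is delivered by transfection or electroporation for Septin 7 depletion in mouse cells. The associated publication concerns the role of the septin cytoskeleton in cortical integrity and persistent amoeboid motility of T lymphocytes, which indicates the construct was used to knock down Septin 7 in that context.
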