Addgene plasmid #38299: pAT206/Sept7shRNA
Depositing lab: Matthew Krummel. Depositing organization: University of California, San Francisco (UCSF). Publication: Amoeboid T lymphocytes require the septin cytoskeleton for cortical integrity and persistent motility. Tooley AJ, Gilden J, Jacobelli J, Beemiller P, Trimble WS, Kinoshita M, Krummel MF. Nat Cell Biol. 2009 Jan;11(1):17-26. Epub 2008 Nov 30. 10.1038/ncb1808 PubMed 19043408.
Backbone
  Vector backbone: pSilencer 2.0-U6
  Backbone manufacturer: Ambion
  Backbone size w/o insert (bp): 3130
  Total vector size (bp): 3183
  Vector type: Mammalian Expression
Growth in bacteria
  Bacterial resistance: Ampicillin, 100 μg/mL
  Growth temperature: 37°C
  Growth strain: DH5alpha
  Copy number: High Copy
Gene/Insert
  Gene/Insert name: Septin 7 (alt names: sept7KD2; Cdc10; E430034N22)
  gRNA/shRNA sequence: GGATCCGTTTGACCAATTT
  Species: M. musculus (mouse)
  GenBank ID: AK078895 NC_000075.6
  Entrez Gene: Septin7 (a.k.a. Cdc10, E430034N22, Sept7)
  Promoter: Human U6
  Cloning method: Restriction Enzyme; 5′ cloning site BamHI (not destroyed); 3′ cloning site HindIII (not destroyed)
  Sequencing primers: 5′ LKO1-5; 3′ M13pUC-F
Terms and licenses: Academic/Nonprofit Terms; Industry Terms: Not Available to Industry
How to cite: pAT206/Sept7shRNA was a gift from Matthew Krummel (Addgene plasmid # 38299 ; http://n2t.net/addgene:38299 ; RRID:Addgene_38299)
